>Addgene plasmid #49343 | pHAGE NFkB-TA-LUC-UBC-GFP-W | addgene full sequence | sequence record 215686 | Addgene NGS Result
ACATGATTACGAATTTCACAAATAAAGCATTTTTTTCACTGCATTCTAGTTGTGGTTTGTCCAAACTCAT
CAATGTATCTTATCATGTCTGGATCAACTGGATAACTCAAGCTAACCAAAATCATCCCAAACTTCCCACC
CCATACCCTATTACCACTGCCAATTACCTGTGGTTTCATTTACTCTAAACCTGTGATTCCTCTGAATTAT
TTTCATTTTAAAGAAATTGTATTTGTTAAATATGTACTACAAACTTAGTAGTTGGAAGGGCTAATTCACT
CCCAAAGAAGACAAGATATCCTTGATCTGTGGATCTACCACACACAAGGCTACTTCCCTGATTAGCAGAA
CTACACACCAGGGCCAGGGGTCAGATATCCACTGACCTTTGGATGGTGCTACAAGCTAGTACCAGTTGAG
CCAGATAAGGTAGAAGAGGCCAATAAAGGAGAGAACACCAGCTTGTTACACCCTGTGAGCCTGCATGGGA
TGGATGACCCGGAGAGAGAAGTGTTAGAGTGGAGGTTTGACAGCCGCCTAGCATTTCATCACGTGGCCCG
AGAGCTGCATCCGGAGTACTTCAAGAACTGCTGATATCGAGCTTGCTACAAGGGACTTTCCGCTGGGGAC
TTTCCAGGGAGGCGTGGCCTGGGCGGGACTGGGGAGTGGCGAGCCCTCAGATCCTGCATATAAGCAGCTG
CTTTTTGCCTGTACTGGGTCTCTCTGGTTAGACCAGATCTGAGCCTGGGAGCTCTCTGGCTAACTAGGGA
ACCCACTGCTTAAGCCTCAATAAAGCTTGCCTTGAGTGCTTCAAGTAGTGTGTGCCCGTCTGTTGTGTGA
CTCTGGTAACTAGAGATCCCTCAGACCCTTTTAGTCAGTGTGGAAAATCTCTAGCAGTGGCGCCCGAACA
GGGACTTGAAAGCGAAAGGGAAACCAGAGGAGCTCTCTCGACGCAGGACTCGGCTTGCTGAAGCGCGCAC
GGCAAGAGGCGAGGGGCGGCGACTGGTGAGTACGCCAAAAATTTTGACTAGCGGAGGCTAGAAGGAGAGA
GATGGGTGCGAGAGCGTCAGTATTAAGCGGGGGAGAATTAGATCGCGATGGGAAAAAATTCGGTTAAGGC
CAGGGGGAAAGAAAAAATATAAATTAAAACATATAGTATGGGCAAGCAGGGAGCTAGAACGATTCGCAGT
TAATCCTGGCCTGTTAGAAACATCAGAAGGCTGTAGACAAATACTGGGACAGCTACAACCATCCCTTCAG
ACAGGATCAGAAGAACTTAGATCATTATATAATACAGTAGCAACCCTCTATTGTGTGCATCAAAGGATAG
AGATAAAAGACACCAAGGAAGCTTTAGACAAGATAGAGGAAGAGCAAAACAAAAGTAAGACCACCGCACA
GCAAGCGGCCGGCCGCTGATCTTCAGACCTGGAGGAGGAGATATGAGGGACAATTGGAGAAGTGAATTAT
ATAAATATAAAGTAGTAAAAATTGAACCATTAGGAGTAGCACCCACCAAGGCAAAGAGAAGAGTGGTGCA
GAGAGAAAAAAGAGCAGTGGGAATAGGAGCTTTGTTCCTTGGGTTCTTGGGAGCAGCAGGAAGCACTATG
GGCGCAGCGTCAATGACGCTGACGGTACAGGCCAGACAATTATTGTCTGGTATAGTGCAGCAGCAGAACA
ATTTGCTGAGGGCTATTGAGGCGCAACAGCATCTGTTGCAACTCACAGTCTGGGGCATCAAGCAGCTCCA
GGCAAGAATCCTGGCTGTGGAAAGATACCTAAAGGATCAACAGCTCCTGGGGATTTGGGGTTGCTCTGGA
AAACTCATTTGCACCACTGCTGTGCCTTGGAATGCTAGTTGGAGTAATAAATCTCTGGAACAGATTTGGA
ATCACACGACCTGGATGGAGTGGGACAGAGAAATTAACAATTACACAAGCTTAATACACTCCTTAATTGA
AGAATCGCAAAACCAGCAAGAAAAGAATGAACAAGAATTATTGGAATTAGATAAATGGGCAAGTTTGTGG
AATTGGTTTAACATAACAAATTGGCTGTGGTATATAAAATTATTCATAATGATAGTAGGAGGCTTGGTAG
GTTTAAGAATAGTTTTTGCTGTACTTTCTATAGTGAATAGAGTTAGGCAGGGATATTCACCATTATCGTT
TCAGACCCACCTCCCAACCCCGAGGGGACCCGACAGGCCCGAAGGAATAGAAGAAGAAGGTGGAGAGAGA
GACAGAGACAGATCCATTCGATTAGTGAACGGATCTCGACGGTATCGCCGAATTCACAAATGGCAGTATT
CATCCACAATTTTAAAAGAAAAGGGGGGATTGGGGGGTACAGTGCAGGGGAAAGAATAGTAGACATAATA
GCAACAGACATACAAACTAAAGAATTACAAAAACAAATTACAAAAATTCAAAATTTTCGGGTTTATTACA
GGGACAGCAGAGATCCAGTTTGGACTAGTGGGAATTTCCGGGAATTTCCGGGAATTTCCGGGAATTTCCA
GATCTAGACTCTAGAGGGTATATAATGGAAGCTCGAATTCCAGCTTGGCATTCCGGTACTGTTGGTAAAA
AGCTTGGCATTCCGGTACTGTTGGTAAAGCCACCATGGAAGACGCCAAAAACATAAAGAAAGGCCCGGCG
CCATTCTATCCGCTGGAAGATGGAACCGCTGGAGAGCAACTGCATAAGGCTATGAAGAGATACGCCCTGG
TTCCTGGAACAATTGCTTTTACAGATGCACATATCGAGGTGGACATCACTTACGCTGAGTACTTCGAAAT
GTCCGTTCGGTTGGCAGAAGCTATGAAACGATATGGGCTGAATACAAATCACAGAATCGTCGTATGCAGT
GAAAACTCTCTTCAATTCTTTATGCCGGTGTTGGGCGCGTTATTTATCGGAGTTGCAGTTGCGCCCGCGA
ACGACATTTATAATGAACGTGAATTGCTCAACAGTATGGGCATTTCGCAGCCTACCGTGGTGTTCGTTTC
CAAAAAGGGGTTGCAAAAAATTTTGAACGTGCAAAAAAAGCTCCCAATCATCCAAAAAATTATTATCATG
GATTCTAAAACGGATTACCAGGGATTTCAGTCGATGTACACGTTCGTCACATCTCATCTACCTCCCGGTT
TTAATGAATACGATTTTGTGCCAGAGTCCTTCGATAGGGACAAGACAATTGCACTGATCATGAACTCCTC
TGGATCTACTGGTCTGCCTAAAGGTGTCGCTCTGCCTCATAGAACTGCCTGCGTGAGATTCTCGCATGCC
AGAGATCCTATTTTTGGCAATCAAATCATTCCGGATACTGCGATTTTAAGTGTTGTTCCATTCCATCACG
GTTTTGGAATGTTTACTACACTCGGATATTTGATATGTGGATTTCGAGTCGTCTTAATGTATAGATTTGA
AGAAGAGCTGTTTCTGAGGAGCCTTCAGGATTACAAGATTCAAAGTGCGCTGCTGGTGCCAACCCTATTC
TCCTTCTTCGCCAAAAGCACTCTGATTGACAAATACGATTTATCTAATTTACACGAAATTGCTTCTGGTG
GCGCTCCCCTCTCTAAGGAAGTCGGGGAAGCGGTTGCCAAGAGGTTCCATCTGCCAGGTATCAGGCAAGG
ATATGGGCTCACTGAGACTACATCAGCTATTCTGATTACACCCGAGGGGGATGATAAACCGGGCGCGGTC
GGTAAAGTTGTTCCATTTTTTGAAGCGAAGGTTGTGGATCTGGATACCGGGAAAACGCTGGGCGTTAATC
AAAGAGGCGAACTGTGTGTGAGAGGTCCTATGATTATGTCCGGTTATGTAAACAATCCGGAAGCGACCAA
CGCCTTGATTGACAAGGATGGATGGCTACATTCTGGAGACATAGCTTACTGGGACGAAGACGAACACTTC
TTCATCGTTGACCGCCTGAAGTCTCTGATTAAGTACAAAGGCTATCAGGTGGCTCCCGCTGAATTGGAAT
CCATCTTGCTCCAACACCCCAACATCTTCGACGCAGGTGTCGCAGGTCTTCCCGACGATGACGCCGGTGA
ACTTCCCGCCGCCGTTGTTGTTTTGGAGCACGGAAAGACGATGACGGAAAAAGAGATCGTGGATTACGTC
GCCAGTCAAGTAACAACCGCGAAAAAGTTGCGCGGAGGAGTTGTGTTTGTGGACGAAGTACCGAAAGGTC
TTACCGGAAAACTCGACGCAAGAAAAATCAGAGAGATCCTCATAAAGGCCAAGAAGGGCGGAAAGATCGC
CGTGTAAGGATCCGGCCTCCGCGCCGGGTTTTGGCGCCTCCCGCGGGCGCCCCCCTCCTCACGGCGAGCG
CTGCCACGTCAGACGAAGGGCGCAGCGAGCGTCCTGATCCTTCCGCCCGGACGCTCAGGACAGCGGCCCG
CTGCTCATAAGACTCGGCCTTAGAACCCCAGTATCAGCAGAAGGACATTTTAGGACGGGACTTGGGTGAC
TCTAGGGCACTGGTTTTCTTTCCAGAGAGCGGAACAGGCGAGGAAAAGTAGTCCCTTCTCGGCGATTCTG
CGGAGGGATCTCCGTGGGGCGGTGAACGCCGATGATTATATAAGGACGCGCCGGGTGTGGCACAGCTAGT
TCCGTCGCAGCCGGGATTTGGGTCGCGGTTCTTGTTTGTGGATCGCTGTGATCGTCACTTGGCCGCCCAT
ATGGTGAGCAAGGGCGAGGAGCTGTTCACCGGGGTGGTGCCCATCCTGGTCGAGCTGGACGGCGACGTAA
ACGGCCACAAGTTCAGCGTGTCCGGCGAGGGCGAGGGCGATGCCACCTACGGCAAGCTGACCCTGAAGTT
CATCTGCACCACCGGCAAGCTGCCCGTGCCCTGGCCCACCCTCGTGACCACCCTGACCTACGGCGTGCAG
TGCTTCAGCCGCTACCCCGACCACATGAAGCAGCACGACTTCTTCAAGTCCGCCATGCCCGAAGGCTACG
TCCAGGAGCGCACCATCTTCTTCAAGGACGACGGCAACTACAAGACCCGCGCCGAGGTGAAGTTCGAGGG
CGACACCCTGGTGAACCGCATCGAGCTGAAGGGCATCGACTTCAAGGAGGACGGCAACATCCTGGGGCAC
AAGCTGGAGTACAACTACAACAGCCACAACGTCTATATCATGGCCGACAAGCAGAAGAACGGCATCAAGG
TGAACTTCAAGATCCGCCACAACATCGAGGACGGCAGCGTGCAGCTCGCCGACCACTACCAGCAGAACAC
CCCCATCGGCGACGGCCCCGTGCTGCTGCCCGACAACCACTACCTGAGCACCCAGTCCGCCCTGAGCAAA
GACCCCAACGAGAAGCGCGATCACATGGTCCTGCTGGAGTTCGTGACCGCCGCCGGGATCACTCTCGGCA
TGGACGAGCTGTACAAGTAAATCGATAGATCCTAATCAACCTCTGGATTACAAAATTTGTGAAAGATTGA
CTGGTATTCTTAACTATGTTGCTCCTTTTACGCTATGTGGATACGCTGCTTTAATGCCTTTGTATCATGC
TATTGCTTCCCGTATGGCTTTCATTTTCTCCTCCTTGTATAAATCCTGGTTGCTGTCTCTTTATGAGGAG
TTGTGGCCCGTTGTCAGGCAACGTGGCGTGGTGTGCACTGTGTTTGCTGACGCAACCCCCACTGGTTGGG
GCATTGCCACCACCTGTCAGCTCCTTTCCGGGACTTTCGCTTTCCCCCTCCCTATTGCCACGGCGGAACT
CATCGCCGCCTGCCTTGCCCGCTGCTGGACAGGGGCTCGGCTGTTGGGCACTGACAATTCCGTGGTGTTG
TCGGGGAAATCATCGTCCTTTCCTTGGCTGCTCGCCTGTGTTGCCACCTGGATTCTGCGCGGGACGTCCT
TCTGCTACGTCCCTTCGGCCCTCAATCCAGCGGACCTTCCTTCCCGCGGCCTGCTGCCGGCTCTGCGGCC
TCTTCCGCGTCTTCGCCTTCGCCCTCAGACGAGTCGGATCTCCCTTTGGGCCGCCTCCCCGCCTGAGATC
CTTTAAGACCAATGACTTACAAGGCAGCTGTAGATCTTAGCCACTTTTTAAAAGAAAAGGGGGGACTGGA
AGGGCTAATTCACTCCCAACGAAGACAAGATCTGCTTTTTGCTTGTACTGGGTCTCTCTGGTTAGACCAG
ATCTGAGCCTGGGAGCTCTCTGGCTAACTAGGGAACCCACTGCTTAAGCCTCAATAAAGCTTGCCTTGAG
TGCTTCAAGTAGTGTGTGCCCGTCTGTTGTGTGACTCTGGTAACTAGAGATCCCTCAGACCCTTTTAGTC
AGTGTGGAAAATCTCTAGCAGTAGTAGTTCATGTCATCTTATTATTCAGTATTTATAACTTGCAAAGAAA
TGAATATCAGAGAGTGAGAGGCCCGGGTTAATTAAGGAAAGGGCTAGATCATTCTTGAAGACGAAAGGGC
CTCGTGATACGCCTATTTTTATAGGTTAATGTCATGATAATAATGGTTTCTTAGACGTCAGGTGGCACTT
TTCGGGGAAATGTGCGCGGAACCCCTATTTGTTTATTTTTCTAAATACATTCAAATATGTATCCGCTCAT
GAGACAATAACCCTGATAAATGCTTCAATAATATTGAAAAAGGAAGAGTATGAGTATTCAACATTTCCGT
GTCGCCCTTATTCCCTTTTTTGCGGCATTTTGCCTTCCTGTTTTTGCTCACCCAGAAACGCTGGTGAAAG
TAAAAGATGCTGAAGATCAGTTGGGTGCACGAGTGGGTTACATCGAACTGGATCTCAACAGCGGTAAGAT
CCTTGAGAGTTTTCGCCCCGAAGAACGTTTTCCAATGATGAGCACTTTTAAAGTTCTGCTATGTGGCGCG
GTATTATCCCGTGTTGACGCCGGGCAAGAGCAACTCGGTCGCCGCATACACTATTCTCAGAATGACTTGG
TTGAGTACTCACCAGTCACAGAAAAGCATCTTACGGATGGCATGACAGTAAGAGAATTATGCAGTGCTGC
CATAACCATGAGTGATAACACTGCGGCCAACTTACTTCTGACAACGATCGGAGGACCGAAGGAGCTAACC
GCTTTTTTGCACAACATGGGGGATCATGTAACTCGCCTTGATCGTTGGGAACCGGAGCTGAATGAAGCCA
TACCAAACGACGAGCGTGACACCACGATGCCTGTAGCAATGGCAACAACGTTGCGCAAACTATTAACTGG
CGAACTACTTACTCTAGCTTCCCGGCAACAATTAATAGACTGGATGGAGGCGGATAAAGTTGCAGGACCA
CTTCTGCGCTCGGCCCTTCCGGCTGGCTGGTTTATTGCTGATAAATCTGGAGCCGGTGAGCGTGGGTCTC
GCGGTATCATTGCAGCACTGGGGCCAGATGGTAAGCCCTCCCGTATCGTAGTTATCTACACGACGGGGAG
TCAGGCAACTATGGATGAACGAAATAGACAGATCGCTGAGATAGGTGCCTCACTGATTAAGCATTGGTAA
CTGTCAGACCAAGTTTACTCATATATACTTTAGATTGATTTAAAACTTCATTTTTAATTTAAAAGGATCT
AGGTGAAGATCCTTTTTGATAATCTCATGACCAAAATCCCTTAACGTGAGTTTTCGTTCCACTGAGCGTC
AGACCCCGTAGAAAAGATCAAAGGATCTTCTTGAGATCCTTTTTTTCTGCGCGTAATCTGCTGCTTGCAA
ACAAAAAAACCACCGCTACCAGCGGTGGTTTGTTTGCCGGATCAAGAGCTACCAACTCTTTTTCCGAAGG
TAACTGGCTTCAGCAGAGCGCAGATACCAAATACTGTTCTTCTAGTGTAGCCGTAGTTAGGCCACCACTT
CAAGAACTCTGTAGCACCGCCTACATACCTCGCTCTGCTAATCCTGTTACCAGTGGCTGCTGCCAGTGGC
GATAAGTCGTGTCTTACCGGGTTGGACTCAAGACGATAGTTACCGGATAAGGCGCAGCGGTCGGGCTGAA
CGGGGGGTTCGTGCACACAGCCCAGCTTGGAGCGAACGACCTACACCGAACTGAGATACCTACAGCGTGA
GCTATGAGAAAGCGCCACGCTTCCCGAAGGGAGAAAGGCGGACAGGTATCCGGTAAGCGGCAGGGTCGGA
ACAGGAGAGCGCACGAGGGAGCTTCCAGGGGGAAACGCCTGGTATCTTTATAGTCCTGTCGGGTTTCGCC
ACCTCTGACTTGAGCGTCGATTTTTGTGATGCTCGTCAGGGGGGCGGAGCCTATGGAAAAACGCCAGCAA
CGCGGCCTTTTTACGGTTCCTGGCCTTTTGCTGGCCTTTTGCTCACATGTTCTTTCCTGCGTTATCCCCT
GATTCTGTGGATAACCGTATTACCGCCTTTGAGTGAGCTGATACCGCTCGCCGCAGCCGAACGACCGAGC
GCAGCGAGTCAGTGAGCGAGGAAGCGGAAGAGCGCCCAATACGCAAACCGCCTCTCCCCGCGCGTTGGCC
GATTCATTAATGCAGCAAGCTCATGGCTGACTAATTTTTTTTATTTATGCAGAGGCCGAGGCCGCCTCGG
CCTCTGAGCTATTCCAGAAGTAGTGAGGAGGCTTTTTTGGAGGCCTAGGCTTTTGCAAAAAGCTCCCCGT
GGCACGACAGGTTTCCCGACTGGAAAGCGGGCAGTGAGCGCAACGCAATTAATGTGAGTTAGCTCACTCA
TTAGGCACCCCAGGCTTTACACTTTATGCTTCCGGCTCGTATGTTGTGTGGAATTGTGAGCGGATAACAA
TTTCACACAGGAAACAGCTATG
Features (pLannotate 1.2.2; 24 found; start..end, strand, type, name):
     12..95      +  polyA_signal   SV40 poly(A) signal (fragment): SV40 polyadenylation signal
    262..591     +  CDS            nef (fragment): NEF_HV1BR - Experimental evidence at protein level: Swiss-Prot protein existence level 1. Extracellular Nef protein targets CD4(+) T-lymphocytes for apoptosis by interacting with CXCR4 surface receptors (PubMed:14990729). From Human immunodeficiency virus type 1 group M subtype B (isolate BRU/LAI) (HIV-1).
    639..896     +  LTR            5' LTR (truncated): truncated 5' long terminal repeat (LTR) from HIV-1
    943..1068    +  misc_feature   HIV-1 Ψ: packaging signal of human immunodeficiency virus type 1
   1052..1390    +  CDS            HIV-1 gag (fragment): gag protein from human immunodeficiency virus 1; gag
   1565..1798    +  misc_feature   RRE: The Rev response element (RRE) of HIV-1 allows for Rev-dependent mRNA export from the nucleus to the cytoplasm.
   2175..2275    +  CDS            Rev (fragment): human immunodeficiency virus 1 (HIV-1) Rev protein; rev; enhances nuclear export of unspliced and incompletely spliced viral mRNAs
   2320..2437    +  misc_feature   cPPT/CTS: central polypurine tract and central termination sequence of HIV-1
   2532..2563    +  promoter       minP: minimal TATA-box promoter with low basal activity
   2625..4277    +  CDS            luciferase: firefly luciferase; luc+; enhanced luc+ version of the luciferase gene
   4284..4682    +  promoter       UbC promoter: human ubiquitin C promoter
   4691..5410    +  CDS            EGFP: the original enhanced GFP (Yang et al., 1996) mammalian codon-optimized
   5424..6012    +  misc_feature   WPRE: woodchuck hepatitis virus posttranscriptional regulatory element
   6020..6085    +  CDS            nef (fragment): NEF_HV1Z2 - Experimental evidence at protein level: Swiss-Prot protein existence level 1. Extracellular Nef protein targets CD4(+) T-lymphocytes for apoptosis by interacting with CXCR4 surface receptors. From Human immunodeficiency virus type 1 group M subtype D (isolate Z2/CDC-Z34) (HIV-1).
   6087..6320    +  LTR            3' LTR (ΔU3): self-inactivating 3' long terminal repeat (LTR) from HIV-1
   6525..6629    +  promoter       AmpR promoter: bla
   6630..7490    +  CDS            AmpR: β-lactamase; bla; confers resistance to ampicillin, carbenicillin, and related antibiotics
   7661..8249    +  rep_origin     ori: high-copy-number ColE1/pMB1/pBR322/pUC origin of replication
   8432..8486    +  CDS            lacI (fragment): lac repressor; lacI; The lac repressor binds to the lac operator to inhibit transcription in E. coli. This inhibition can be relieved by adding lactose or isopropyl-β-D-thiogalactopyranoside (IPTG).
   8492..8585    +  rep_origin     SV40 ori (fragment): SV40 origin of replication
   8610..8647    +  CDS            lacI (fragment): lac repressor; lacI; The lac repressor binds to the lac operator to inhibit transcription in E. coli. This inhibition can be relieved by adding lactose or isopropyl-β-D-thiogalactopyranoside (IPTG).
   8660..8681    +  protein_bind   CAP binding site: CAP binding activates transcription in the presence of cAMP. E. coli catabolite activator protein
   8696..8726    +  promoter       lac promoter: promoter for the E. coli lac operon
   8734..8750    +  protein_bind   lac operator: The lac repressor binds to the lac operator to inhibit transcription in E. coli. This inhibition can be relieved by adding lactose or isopropyl-β-D-thiogalactopyranoside (IPTG). lac repressor encoded by lacI
