[The description below was written by a language model from this plasmid's Addgene catalogue record and pLannotate feature annotations shown in this document.]
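Description:
pHAGE NFkB-TA-LUC-UBC-GFP-W is an 8.8 kb HIV-1-based lentiviral transfer vector built on the pHAGE backbone and designed as a dual-cassette NF-κB activity reporter. In bacteria it is maintained as a high-copy plasmid through a ColE1/pUC-type origin and selected with ampicillin via the β-lactamase gene. The backbone also carries small remnants of lac regulatory sequences, an SV40 origin fragment and an SV40 poly(A) fragment. The viral portion contains a truncated 5' LTR, the Ψ packaging signal with an adjoining gag fragment, the Rev response element, the cPPT/CTS and a self-inactivating ΔU3 3' LTR. The annotated viral coding sequences are only fragments, so packaging functions would have to be supplied in trans to produce replication-incompetent particles that integrate into transduced cells.

Between the cPPT and the 3' LTR sit two expression units in the same orientation. The first places a short NF-κB consensus binding sequence (listed in the catalogue entry but not separately annotated in the feature table) upstream of a minimal TATA-type "TA" promoter with low basal activity, driving firefly luciferase (luc+). Luciferase output therefore reflects NF-κB transcriptional activation. The second uses the human ubiquitin C promoter to express EGFP constitutively, which marks transduced cells independently of pathway activity and offers a way to identify, sort or normalise for them. A WPRE downstream of EGFP enhances transcript expression. The record gives no purpose statement beyond the name. The associated publication concerns lentiviral gene modulation in mouse lung macrophages, consistent with use as a reporter of NF-κB signalling in transduced cells.
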