Addgene plasmid #49343: pHAGE NFkB-TA-LUC-UBC-GFP-W
Purpose: pHAGE NFkB-TA-LUC-UBC-GFP-W
Depositing lab: Darrell Kotton. Depositing organization: Boston University Medical Campus. Publication: Lentiviral delivery of RNAi for in vivo lineage-specific modulation of gene expression in mouse lung macrophages. Wilson AA, Kwok LW, Porter EL, Payne JG, McElroy GS, Ohle SJ, Greenhill SR, Blahna MT, Yamamoto K, Jean JC, Mizgerd JP, Kotton DN. Mol Ther. 2013 Apr;21(4):825-33. doi: 10.1038/mt.2013.19. Epub 2013 Feb 12. PubMed 23403494.
Backbone
  Vector backbone: pHAGE
  Backbone manufacturer: Richard Mulligan
  Backbone size w/o insert (bp): 4874
  Total vector size (bp): 8772
  Vector type: Lentiviral
Growth in bacteria
  Bacterial resistance: Ampicillin, 100 μg/mL
  Growth temperature: 37°C
  Growth strain: NEB Stable
  Copy number: High Copy
Gene/Insert 1
  Gene/Insert name: eGFP
  Insert size (bp): 720
  Entrez Gene: eGFP (a.k.a. pPRS3a_01)
Gene/Insert 2
  Gene/Insert name: Luciferase
  Insert size (bp): 1653
Gene/Insert 3
  Gene/Insert name: NFkB consensus binding sequence
  Insert size (bp): 66
Gene/Insert 4
  Gene/Insert name: TA (alt name: minimal TA promoter)
  Insert size (bp): 7
Gene/Insert 5
  Gene/Insert name: UBC (alt name: ubiquitin-C promoter)
  Insert size (bp): 411
Terms and licenses: Academic/Nonprofit Terms; Industry Terms: Not Available to Industry
How to cite: pHAGE NFkB-TA-LUC-UBC-GFP-W was a gift from Darrell Kotton (Addgene plasmid # 49343 ; http://n2t.net/addgene:49343 ; RRID:Addgene_49343)
