>Addgene plasmid #49343 | pHAGE NFkB-TA-LUC-UBC-GFP-W | addgene partial sequence | sequence record 77807 | Ppyralis-luc-R 5'-CAGCCCATATCGTTTCATAGCTTCT-3'
AGTACTCAGCGTAAGTGATGTCCACCTCGATATGTGCATCTGTAAAAGCAATTGTTCCAGGAACCAGGGC
GTATCTCTTCATAGCCTTATGCAGTTGCTCTCCAGCGGTTCCATCTTCCAGCGGATAGAATGGCGCCGGG
CCTTTCTTTATGTTTTTGGCGTCTTCCATGGTGGCTTTACCAACAGTACCGGAATGCCAAGCTTTTTACC
AACAGTACCGGAATGCCAAGCTGGAATTCGAGCTTCCATTATATACCCTCTAGAGTCTAGATCTGGAAAT
TCCCGGAAATTCCCGGAAATTCCCGGAAATTCCCACTAGTCCAAACTGGATCTCTGCTGTCCCTGTAATA
AACCCGAAAATTTTGAATTTTTGTAATTTGTTTTTGTAATTCTTTAGTTTGTATGTCTGTTGCTATTATG
TCTACTATTCTTTCCCCTGCACTGTACCCCCCAATCCCCCCTTTTCTTTTAAAATTGTGGATGAATACTG
CCATTTGTGAATTCGGCGATACCGTCGAGATCCGTTCACTAATCGAATGGATCTGTCTCTGTCTCTCTCT
CCACCTTCTTCTTCTATTCCTTCGGGCCTGTCGGGTCCCCTCGGGGTTGGGAGGTGGGTCTGAAACGATA
ATGGTGAATATCCCTGCCTAACTCTATTCACTATAGAAAGTACAGCAAAAACTATTCTTAAACCTACCAA
GCCTCCTACTATCATTATGAATAATTTTATATACCACAGCCAATTTGTTATGTTAAACCAATTCCACAAA
CTTGCCCATTTATCTAATTCCAATAATTCTTGTTCATTCTTTTCTTGCTGGTTTTGCGATTCTTCAATTA
AGGAGTGTATTAAGCTTGTGTAATTGTTAATTTCTCTGTCCCACTCCATCCAGGTCGTGTGATTCCAAAT
CTGTTCCA
