>Addgene plasmid #49343 | pHAGE NFkB-TA-LUC-UBC-GFP-W | addgene partial sequence | sequence record 133372 | Luc-F 5'-CAGTCAAGTAACAACCGCGA-3'
CCGAAAGGTCTTACCGGAAAACTCGACGCAAGAAAAATCAGAGAGATCCTCATAAAGGCCAAGAAGGGCG
GAAAGATCGCCGTGTAAGGATCCGGCCTCCGCGCCGGGTTTTGGCGCCTCCCGCGGGCGCCCCCCTCCTC
ACGGCGAGCGCTGCCACGTCAGACGAAGGGCGCAGCGAGCGTCCTGATCCTTCCGCCCGGACGCTCAGGA
CAGCGGCCCGCTGCTCATAAGACTCGGCCTTAGAACCCCAGTATCAGCAGAAGGACATTTTAGGACGGGA
CTTGGGTGACTCTAGGGCACTGGTTTTCTTTCCAGAGAGCGGAACAGGCGAGGAAAAGTAGTCCCTTCTC
GGCGATTCTGCGGAGGGATCTCCGTGGGGCGGTGAACGCCGATGATTATATAAGGACGCGCCGGGTGTGG
CACAGCTAGTTCCGTCGCAGCCGGGATTTGGGTCGCGGTTCTTGTTTGTGGATCGCTGTGATCGTCACTT
GGCCGCCCATATGGTGAGCAAGGGCGAGGAGCTGTTCACCGGGGTGGTGCCCATCCTGGTCGAGCTGGAC
GGCGACGTAAACGGCCACAAGTTCAGCGTGTCCGGCGAGGGCGAGGGCGATGCCACCTACGGCAAGCTGA
CCCTGAAGTTCATCTGCACCACCGGCAAGCTGCCCGTGCCCTGGCCCACCCTCGTGACCACCCTGACCTA
CGGCGTGCAGTGCTTCAGCCGCTACCCCGACCACATGAAGCAGCACGACTTCTTCAAGTCCGCCATG
